Addgene plasmid #110247: KEAP1 (KEAP1A-c029)
Purpose: Bacterial expression for structure determination; may not be full ORF
Depositing lab: Nicola Burgess-Brown. Depositing organization: University of Oxford.
Backbone
  Vector backbone: pNIC28-Bsa4
  Backbone manufacturer: Opher Gileadi (Addgene plasmid # 26103)
  Vector type: Bacterial Expression
Growth in bacteria
  Bacterial resistance: Kanamycin, 50 μg/mL
  Growth temperature: 37°C
  Growth strain: DH5alpha
  Copy number: Low Copy
Gene/Insert
  Gene/Insert name: KEAP1 (alt name: kelch like ECH associated protein 1)
  Species: H. sapiens (human)
  Entrez Gene: KEAP1 (a.k.a. INrf2, KLHL19)
  Promoter: T7 - lacO
  Tag / fusion protein: His-TEV (N terminal on insert)
  Cloning method: Ligation Independent Cloning
  Sequencing primers: 5′ T7; 3′ T7-term
Terms and licenses: Academic/Nonprofit Terms; Industry Terms: Not Available to Industry
Depositor comments: Use BL21(DE3)-R3-pRARE2 for expression. 5NLB: https://www.thesgc.org/structures/5nlb.
How to cite: KEAP1 (KEAP1A-c029) was a gift from Nicola Burgess-Brown (Addgene plasmid # 110247 ; http://n2t.net/addgene:110247 ; RRID:Addgene_110247)
