[The description below was written by a language model from this plasmid's Addgene catalogue record and the feature table of its GenBank file.]
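Description:
KEAP1 (KEAP1A-c029) is a 5,856 bp bacterial expression plasmid built on the pNIC28-Bsa4 backbone, a pET-style vector designed for ligation-independent cloning. It carries a human KEAP1 (kelch like ECH associated protein 1, also known as INrf2 or KLHL19) coding segment intended for producing recombinant protein for structure determination. The record warns that the insert may not be the full open reading frame. The feature table does not annotate the KEAP1 sequence itself, but the space between the N-terminal tag and the downstream vector elements is only a few hundred base pairs, which suggests a domain-sized fragment rather than the whole protein. The exact residue boundaries are not stated. The depositor links the construct to a deposited crystal structure.

Expression is driven by a T7 promoter followed directly by a lac operator and the strong phage T7 gene 10 ribosome binding site. A plasmid-borne lacI gene under its own promoter supplies the repressor, so transcription depends on T7 RNA polymerase and is induced with IPTG. The depositor recommends a BL21(DE3)-derived strain carrying a rare-codon tRNA plasmid. The protein is made with an N-terminal 6xHis tag and a TEV protease site, allowing metal-affinity purification and subsequent tag removal. A second 6xHis sequence is annotated downstream of the insert, before the T7 terminator; the record lists only the N-terminal tag, so whether this one is translated is not stated. The plasmid is selected with kanamycin through the aph(3')-Ia gene. It replicates from a pBR322-type ColE1 origin with the bom region and rop gene, consistent with the low copy number listed, and it also contains an f1 origin.
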