LOCUS       Exported 5856 bp ds-DNA circular SYN 13-MAY-2021
DEFINITION  Bacterial expression for structure determination; may not be full
            ORF.
ACCESSION   .
VERSION     .
KEYWORDS    KEAP1 (KEAP1A-c029)
SOURCE      synthetic DNA construct
  ORGANISM  synthetic DNA construct
REFERENCE   1 (bases 1 to 5856)
  TITLE     SGC Oxford April 2018 plasmids
REFERENCE   2 (bases 1 to 5856)
  AUTHORS   .
  TITLE     Direct Submission
  JOURNAL   Exported May 13, 2021 from SnapGene Server 1.1.58
            http://www.snapgene.com
FEATURES             Location/Qualifiers
     source          1..5856
                     /organism="synthetic DNA construct"
                     /mol_type="other DNA"
     primer_bind     1..20
                     /label=T7
                     /note="T7 promoter, forward primer"
     promoter        1..19
                     /label=T7 promoter
                     /note="promoter for bacteriophage T7 RNA polymerase"
     protein_bind    20..44
                     /label=lac operator
                     /bound_moiety="lac repressor encoded by lacI"
                     /note="The lac repressor binds to the lac operator to
                     inhibit transcription in E. coli. This inhibition can be
                     relieved by adding lactose or
                     isopropyl-beta-D-thiogalactopyranoside (IPTG)."
     RBS             59..81
                     /note="efficient ribosome binding site from bacteriophage
                     T7 gene 10 (Olins and Rangwala, 1989)"
     CDS             92..109
                     /codon_start=1
                     /product="6xHis affinity tag"
                     /label=6xHis
                     /translation="HHHHHH"
     CDS             134..154
                     /codon_start=1
                     /product="tobacco etch virus (TEV) protease recognition and
                     cleavage site"
                     /label=TEV site
                     /translation="ENLYFQS"
     CDS             721..738
                     /codon_start=1
                     /product="6xHis affinity tag"
                     /label=6xHis
                     /translation="HHHHHH"
     primer_bind     complement(791..809)
                     /label=T7 Term
                     /note="T7 terminator, reverse primer"
     terminator      805..852
                     /label=T7 terminator
                     /note="transcription terminator for bacteriophage T7 RNA
                     polymerase"
     rep_origin      889..1344
                     /direction=RIGHT
                     /label=f1 ori
                     /note="f1 bacteriophage origin of replication; arrow
                     indicates direction of (+) strand synthesis"
     primer_bind     complement(976..995)
                     /label=F1ori-R
                     /note="F1 origin, reverse primer"
     primer_bind     1186..1207
                     /label=F1ori-F
                     /note="F1 origin, forward primer"
     CDS             complement(1436..2251)
                     /codon_start=1
                     /gene="aph(3')-Ia"
                     /product="aminoglycoside phosphotransferase"
                     /label=KanR
                     /note="confers resistance to kanamycin in bacteria or G418
                     (Geneticin(R)) in eukaryotes"
                     /translation="MSHIQRETSCSRPRLNSNMDADLYGYKWARDNVGQSGATIYRLYG
                     KPDAPELFLKHGKGSVANDVTDEMVRLNWLTEFMPLPTIKHFIRTPDDAWLLTTAIPGK
                     TAFQVLEEYPDSGENIVDALAVFLRRLHSIPVCNCPFNSDRVFRLAQAQSRMNNGLVDA
                     SDFDDERNGWPVEQVWKEMHKLLPFSPDSVVTHGDFSLDNLIFDEGKLIGCIDVGRVGI
                     ADRYQDLAILWNCLGEFSPSLQKRLFQKYGIDNPDMNKLQFHLMLDEFF"
     primer_bind     2159..2178
                     /label=Kan-R
                     /note="Kanamycin resistance gene, reverse primer"
     primer_bind     2243..2262
                     /label=pENTR-R
                     /note="pENTR vectors, reverse primer"
     rep_origin      2373..2961
                     /direction=RIGHT
                     /label=ori
                     /note="high-copy-number ColE1/pMB1/pBR322/pUC origin of
                     replication"
     primer_bind     2862..2881
                     /label=pBR322ori-F
                     /note="pBR322 origin, forward primer"
     primer_bind     3115..3132
                     /label=L4440
                     /note="L4440 vector, forward primer"
     misc_feature    3147..3286
                     /label=bom
                     /note="basis of mobility region from pBR322"
     primer_bind     complement(3212..3231)
                     /label=pRS-marker
                     /note="pRS vectors, use to sequence yeast selectable
                     marker"
     primer_bind     3372..3394
                     /label=pGEX 3'
                     /note="pGEX vectors, reverse primer"
     CDS             complement(3388..3579)
                     /codon_start=1
                     /gene="rop"
                     /product="Rop protein, which maintains plasmids at low copy
                     number"
                     /label=rop
                     /translation="MTKQEKTALNMARFIRSQTLTLLEKLNELDADEQADICESLHDHA
                     DELYRSCLARFGDDGENL"
     CDS             complement(4388..5470)
                     /codon_start=1
                     /gene="lacI"
                     /product="lac repressor"
                     /label=lacI
                     /note="The lac repressor binds to the lac operator to
                     inhibit transcription in E. coli. This inhibition can be
                     relieved by adding lactose or
                     isopropyl-beta-D-thiogalactopyranoside (IPTG)."
                     /translation="MKPVTLYDVAEYAGVSYQTVSRVVNQASHVSAKTREKVEAAMAEL
                     NYIPNRVAQQLAGKQSLLIGVATSSLALHAPSQIVAAIKSRADQLGASVVVSMVERSGV
                     EACKAAVHNLLAQRVSGLIINYPLDDQDAIAVEAACTNVPALFLDVSDQTPINSIIFSH
                     EDGTRLGVEHLVALGHQQIALLAGPLSSVSARLRLAGWHKYLTRNQIQPIAEREGDWSA
                     MSGFQQTMQMLNEGIVPTAMLVANDQMALGAMRAITESGLRVGADISVVGYDDTEDSSC
                     YIPPLTTIKQDFRLLGQTSVDRLLQLSQGQAVKGNQLLPVSLVKRKTTLAPNTQTASPR
                     ALADSLMQLARQVSRLESGQ"
     primer_bind     5432..5451
                     /label=LacI-R
                     /note="LacI, reverse primer"
     promoter        complement(5471..5548)
                     /gene="lacI"
                     /label=lacI promoter
     primer_bind     5754..5773
                     /label=pBRrevBam
                     /note="pBR322 vectors, tet region, downstream of BamHI,
                     reverse primer"
ORIGIN
        1 taatacgact cactataggg gaattgtgag cggataacaa ttcccctcta gaaataattt
       61 tgtttaactt taagaaggag atatacatat gcaccatcat catcatcatt cttctggtgt
      121 agatctgggt accgagaacc tgtacttcca atccatgggc aaccgcacct tcagctacac
      181 cctggaggat cataccaagc aggcctttgg catcatgaac gagctgcggc tcagccagca
      241 gctgtgtgac gtcacactgc aggtcaagta ccaggatgca ccggccgccc agttcatggc
      301 ccacaaggtg gtgctggcct catccagccc tgtcttcaag gccatgttca ccaacgggct
      361 gcgggagcag ggcatggagg tggtgtccat tgagggtatc caccccaagg tcatggagcg
      421 cctcattgaa ttcgcctaca cggcctccat ctccatgggc gagaagtgtg tcctccacgt
      481 catgaacggt gctgtcatgt accagatcga cagcgttgtc cgtgcctgca gtgacttcct
      541 ggtgcagcag ctggacccca gcaatgccat cggcatcgcc aacttcgctg agcagattgg
      601 ctgtgtggag ttgcaccagc gtgcccggga gtacatctac atgcattttg gggagtgaca
      661 gtaaaggtgg atacggatcc gaattcgagc tccgtcgaca agcttgcggc cgcactcgag
      721 caccaccacc accaccactg agatccggct gctaacaaag cccgaaagga agctgagttg
      781 gctgctgcca ccgctgagca ataactagca taaccccttg gggcctctaa acgggtcttg
      841 aggggttttt tgctgaaagg aggaactata tccggattgg cgaatgggnn nnnnnnnnnn
      901 nnnnnnnnnn nnnnnnnnnn nnnnnnnnnn nnnnnnnnnn nnnnnnnnnn nnnnnnnnnn
      961 nnnnnnnnnn nnnnnnnnnn nnnnnnnnnn nnnnnnnnnn nnnnnnnnnn nncnnnnnnn
     1021 nnnnnnnnnn nnnnnnnnnn nnnnnnnnnn nnnnnnnnnn nnnnnnnnnn nnnnnnnnnn
     1081 nnnnnnnnnn nnnnnnnnnn nnnnannnnn nnnnnnnnnn nnnnnnnnnn nnnnnnnnnn
     1141 nnnnnnnnnn nnnncctttg acgttggagt ccacgttctt tnnnnnnnnn nnnnnnnnnn
     1201 nnnnnnnnnn nnnnnnnnac cctatctcgg tctattcttt tgatttataa gggattttgc
     1261 cgatttcggc ctattggtta aaaaatgagc tgatttaaca aaaatttaac gcgaatttta
     1321 acaaaatatt aacgcttaca atttaggtgg cacttttcgg ggaaatgtgc gcggaacccc
     1381 tatttgttta tttttctaaa tacattcaaa tatgtatccg ctcatgaatt aattcttaga
     1441 aaaactcatc gagcatcaaa tgaaactgca atttattcat atcaggatta tcaataccat
     1501 atttttgaaa aagccgtttc tgtaatgaag gagaaaactc accgaggcag ttccatagga
     1561 tggcaagatc ctggtatcgg tctgcgattc cgactcgtcc aacatcaata caacctatta
     1621 atttcccctc gtcaaaaata aggttatcaa gtgagaaatc accatgagtg acgactgaat
     1681 ccggtgagaa tggcaaaagt ttatgcattt ctttccagac ttgttcaaca ggccagccat
     1741 tacgctcgtc atcaaaatca ctcgcatcaa ccaaaccgtt attcattcgt gattgcgcct
     1801 gagcgagacg aaatacgcga tcgctgttaa aaggacaatt acaaacagga atcgaatgca
     1861 accggcgcag gaacactgcc agcgcatcaa caatattttc acctgaatca ggatattctt
     1921 ctaatacctg gaatgctgtt ttcccgggga tcgcagtggt gagtaaccat gcatcatcag
     1981 gagtacggat aaaatgcttg atggtcggaa gaggcataaa ttccgtcagc cagtttagtc
     2041 tgaccatctc atctgtaaca tcattggcaa cgctaccttt gccatgtttc agaaacaact
     2101 ctggcgcatc gggcttccca tacaatcgat agattgtcgc acctgattgc ccgacattat
     2161 cgcgagccca tttataccca tataaatcag catccatgtt ggaatttaat cgcggcctag
     2221 agcaagacgt ttcccgttga atatggctca taacacccct tgtattactg tttatgtaag
     2281 cagacagttt tattgttcat gaccaaaatc ccttaacgtg agttttcgtt ccactgagcg
     2341 tcagaccccg tagaaaagat caaaggatct tcttgagatc ctttttttct gcgcgtaatc
     2401 tgctgcttgc aaacaaaaaa accaccgcta ccagcggtgg tttgtttgcc ggatcaagag
     2461 ctaccaactc tttttccgaa ggtaactggc ttcagcagag cgcagatacc aaatactgtc
     2521 cttctagtgt agccgtagtt aggccaccac ttcaagaact ctgtagcacc gcctacatac
     2581 ctcgctctgc taatcctgtt accagtggct gctgccagtg gcgataagtc gtgtcttacc
     2641 gggttggact caagacgata gttaccggat aaggcgcagc ggtcgggctg aacggggggt
     2701 tcgtgcacac agcccagctt ggagcgaacg acctacaccg aactgagata cctacagcgt
     2761 gagctatgag aaagcgccac gcttcccgaa gggagaaagg cggacaggta tccggtaagc
     2821 ggcagggtcg gaacaggaga gcgcacgagg gagcttccag ggggaaacgc ctggtatctt
     2881 tatagtcctg tcgggtttcg ccacctctga cttgagcgtc gatttttgtg atgctcgtca
     2941 ggggggcgga gcctatggaa aaacgccagc aacgcggcct ttttacggtt cctggccttt
     3001 tgctggcctt ttgctcacat gttctttcct gcgttatccc ctgattctgt ggataaccgt
     3061 attaccgcct ttgagtgagc tgataccgct cgccgcagcc gaacgaccga gcgcagcgag
     3121 tcagtgagcg aggaagcgga agagcgcctg atgcggtatt ttctccttac gcatctgtgc
     3181 ggtatttcac accgcaatgg tgcactctca gtacaatctg ctctgatgcc gcatagttaa
     3241 gccagtatac actccgctat cgctacgtga ctgggtcatg gctgcgcccc gacacccgcc
     3301 aacacccgct gacgcgccct gacgggcttg tctgctcccg gcatccgctt acagacaagc
     3361 tgtgaccgtc tccgggagct gcatgtgtca gaggttttca ccgtcatcac cgaaacgcgc
     3421 gaggcagctg cggtaaagct catcagcgtg gtcgtgaagc gattcacaga tgtctgcctg
     3481 ttcatccgcg tccagctcgt tgagtttctc cagaagcgtt aatgtctggc ttctgataaa
     3541 gcgggccatg ttaagggcgg ttttttcctg tttggtcact gatgcctccg tgtaaggggg
     3601 atttctgttc atgggggtaa tgataccgat gaaacgagag aggatgctca cgatacgggt
     3661 tactgatgat gaacatgccc ggttactgga acgttgtgag ggtaaacaac tggcggtatg
     3721 gatgcggcgg gaccagagaa aaatcactca gggtcaatgc cagcgcttcg ttaatacaga
     3781 tgtaggtgtt ccacagggta gccagcagca tcctgcgatg cagatccgga acataatggt
     3841 gcagggcgct gacttccgcg tttccagact ttacgaaaca cggaaaccga agaccattca
     3901 tgttgttgct caggtcgcag acgttttgca gcagcagtcg cttcacgttc gctcgcgtat
     3961 cggtgattca ttctgctaac cagtaaggca accccgccag cctagccggg tcctcaacga
     4021 caggagcacg atcatgcgca cccgtggggc cgccatgccg gcgataatgg cctgcttctc
     4081 gccgaaacgt ttggtggcgg gaccagtgac gaaggcttga gcgagggcgt gcaagattcc
     4141 gaataccgca agcgacaggc cgatcatcgt cgcgctccag cgaaagcggt cctcgccgaa
     4201 aatgacccag agcgctgccg gcacctgtcc tacgagttgc atgataaaga agacagtcat
     4261 aagtgcggcg acgatagtca tgccccgcgc ccaccggaag gagctgactg ggttgaaggc
     4321 tctcaagggc atcggtcgag atcccggtgc ctaatgagtg agctaactta cattaattgc
     4381 gttgcgctca ctgcccgctt tccagtcggg aaacctgtcg tgccagctgc attaatgaat
     4441 cggccaacgc gcggggagag gcggtttgcg tattgggcgc cagggtggtt tttcttttca
     4501 ccagtgagac gggcaacagc tgattgccct tcaccgcctg gccctgagag agttgcagca
     4561 agcggtccac gctggtttgc cccagcaggc gaaaatcctg tttgatggtg gttaacggcg
     4621 ggatataaca tgagctgtct tcggtatcgt cgtatcccac taccgagata tccgcaccaa
     4681 cgcgcagccc ggactcggta atggcgcgca ttgcgcccag cgccatctga tcgttggcaa
     4741 ccagcatcgc agtgggaacg atgccctcat tcagcatttg catggtttgt tgaaaaccgg
     4801 acatggcact ccagtcgcct tcccgttccg ctatcggctg aatttgattg cgagtgagat
     4861 atttatgcca gccagccaga cgcagacgcg ccgagacaga acttaatggg cccgctaaca
     4921 gcgcgatttg ctggtgaccc aatgcgacca gatgctccac gcccagtcgc gtaccgtctt
     4981 catgggagaa aataatactg ttgatgggtg tctggtcaga gacatcaaga aataacgccg
     5041 gaacattagt gcaggcagct tccacagcaa tggcatcctg gtcatccagc ggatagttaa
     5101 tgatcagccc actgacgcgt tgcgcgagaa gattgtgcac cgccgcttta caggcttcga
     5161 cgccgcttcg ttctaccatc gacaccacca cgctggcacc cagttgatcg gcgcgagatt
     5221 taatcgccgc gacaatttgc gacggcgcgt gcagggccag actggaggtg gcaacgccaa
     5281 tcagcaacga ctgtttgccc gccagttgtt gtgccacgcg gttgggaatg taattcagct
     5341 ccgccatcgc cgcttccact ttttcccgcg ttttcgcaga aacgtggctg gcctggttca
     5401 ccacgcggga aacggtctga taagagacac cggcatactc tgcgacatcg tataacgtta
     5461 ctggtttcac attcaccacc ctgaattgac tctcttccgg gcgctatcat gccataccgc
     5521 gaaaggtttt gcgccattcg atggtgtccg ggatctcgac gctctccctt atgcgactcc
     5581 tgcattagga agcagcccag tagtaggttg aggccgttga gcaccgccgc cgcaaggaat
     5641 ggtgcatgca aggagatggc gcccaacagt cccccggcca cggggcctgc caccataccc
     5701 acgccgaaac aagcgctcat gagcccgaag tggcgagccc gatcttcccc atcggtgatg
     5761 tcggcgatat aggcgccagc aaccgcacct gtggcgccgg tgatgccggc cacgatgcgt
     5821 ccggcgtaga ggatcgagat ctcgatcccg cgaaat
//
