>Addgene plasmid #110247 | KEAP1 (KEAP1A-c029) | depositor partial sequence | sequence record 207521 | Insert Sequence
ATGCACCATCATCATCATCATTCTTCTGGTGTAGATCTGGGTACCGAGAACCTGTACTTCCAATCCATGG
GCAACCGCACCTTCAGCTACACCCTGGAGGATCATACCAAGCAGGCCTTTGGCATCATGAACGAGCTGCG
GCTCAGCCAGCAGCTGTGTGACGTCACACTGCAGGTCAAGTACCAGGATGCACCGGCCGCCCAGTTCATG
GCCCACAAGGTGGTGCTGGCCTCATCCAGCCCTGTCTTCAAGGCCATGTTCACCAACGGGCTGCGGGAGC
AGGGCATGGAGGTGGTGTCCATTGAGGGTATCCACCCCAAGGTCATGGAGCGCCTCATTGAATTCGCCTA
CACGGCCTCCATCTCCATGGGCGAGAAGTGTGTCCTCCACGTCATGAACGGTGCTGTCATGTACCAGATC
GACAGCGTTGTCCGTGCCTGCAGTGACTTCCTGGTGCAGCAGCTGGACCCCAGCAATGCCATCGGCATCG
CCAACTTCGCTGAGCAGATTGGCTGTGTGGAGTTGCACCAGCGTGCCCGGGAGTACATCTACATGCATTT
TGGGGAGTGACAGTAAAGGTGGATACGGATCCGAA
